Addgene plasmid #232203: pRExT2A-CT-PTy
Purpose: Endogenous tagging of genes by CRISPR/Cas9-mediated homologous recombination; for C-terminal tagging: 3xTy-T2A-PAC-3xTy
Depositing lab: Calvin Tiengwe. Depositing organization: Imperial College London. Publication: A high-throughput protein tagging toolkit that retains endogenous untranslated regions for studying gene regulation in kinetoplastids. Carbajo CG, Han X, Savur B, Upadhyaya A, Taha F, Tinti M, Wheeler RJ, Yates PA, Tiengwe C. Open Biol. 2025 Feb;15(2):240334. doi: 10.1098/rsob.240334. Epub 2025 Feb 26. PubMed 39999874.
Backbone
  Vector backbone: pUC57 simple
  Vector type: Bacterial Expression
  Selectable markers: Puromycin ; in Trypanosoma brucei
Growth in bacteria
  Bacterial resistance: Ampicillin, 100 μg/mL
  Growth temperature: 37°C
  Growth strain: DH5alpha
  Copy number: Unknown
Gene/Insert
  Gene/Insert name: 3xTy
  Species: Synthetic
  Cloning method: Gene Synthesis
Terms and licenses: Academic/Nonprofit Terms; Industry Terms: Not Available to Industry
Depositor comments: This plasmid template contains no kinetoplastid-specific sequences, so it is fully compatible with mammalian and other eukaryotic systems. Please visit https://doi.org/10.1101/2024.11.02.621556 for bioRxiv preprint.
How to cite: pRExT2A-CT-PTy was a gift from Calvin Tiengwe (Addgene plasmid # 232203 ; http://n2t.net/addgene:232203 ; RRID:Addgene_232203)
