[The description below was written by a language model from this plasmid's Addgene catalogue record and pLannotate feature annotations shown in this document.]
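Description:
pRExT2A-CT-PTy is a small (about 3.7 kb) template plasmid built on the pUC57 simple cloning backbone. It supplies a donor cassette for endogenous C-terminal gene tagging by CRISPR/Cas9-mediated homologous recombination. Although catalogued as a bacterial expression vector, it serves mainly as a source of the tagging module. It is propagated in E. coli through a high-copy ColE1/pUC-type origin and selected with ampicillin via the β-lactamase gene and its own promoter. The remaining annotated backbone features are remnants typical of pUC-derived vectors: the lac promoter, operator and CAP site, and fragments of lacZα, lacI, bom and rop.

The synthetic payload is described as 3xTy-T2A-PAC-3xTy. The feature table annotates only the pac open reading frame, which encodes the puromycin N-acetyltransferase of Streptomyces alboniger. The Ty epitope repeats and the T2A peptide were not picked up by the automated annotation, so their positions rest on the catalogue description. No eukaryotic promoter or untranslated region is recorded around the cassette. This fits the design intent: once integrated in frame at the 3′ end of a target coding sequence, the gene's own transcript yields the triple-Ty-tagged protein, and the T2A ribosome-skipping sequence releases the puromycin resistance marker as a separate polypeptide. The associated toolkit is described as retaining endogenous untranslated regions, so that native gene regulation can be studied in kinetoplastids. The record does not explain the role of the second 3xTy block.

Puromycin selection is listed for Trypanosoma brucei. The depositor notes that the template carries no kinetoplastid-specific sequences and is therefore compatible with mammalian and other eukaryotic systems.
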