Features (pLannotate 1.2.2; 11 found; start..end, strand, type, name):
    137..236     +  misc_feature   bom (fragment): basis of mobility region from pBR322
    242..399     -  CDS            lacZα (fragment): LacZα fragment of β-galactosidase; lacZ fragment
    681..1277    +  CDS            pac: PUAC_STRAD - Protein predicted: Swiss-Prot protein existence level 4. Detoxification of puromycin. From Streptomyces alboniger.
   1500..1516    -  protein_bind   lac operator: The lac repressor binds to the lac operator to inhibit transcription in E. coli. This inhibition can be relieved by adding lactose or isopropyl-β-D-thiogalactopyranoside (IPTG). lac repressor encoded by lacI
   1524..1554    -  promoter       lac promoter: promoter for the E. coli lac operon
   1569..1590    -  protein_bind   CAP binding site: CAP binding activates transcription in the presence of cAMP. E. coli catabolite activator protein
   1603..1695    -  CDS            lacI (fragment): lac repressor; lacI; The lac repressor binds to the lac operator to inhibit transcription in E. coli. This inhibition can be relieved by adding lactose or isopropyl-β-D-thiogalactopyranoside (IPTG).
   1878..2466    -  rep_origin     ori: high-copy-number ColE1/pMB1/pBR322/pUC origin of replication
   2637..3497    -  CDS            AmpR: β-lactamase; bla; confers resistance to ampicillin, carbenicillin, and related antibiotics
   3498..3602    -  promoter       AmpR promoter: bla
   3697..35      +  CDS            rop (fragment) (across the origin): Rop protein, which maintains plasmids at low copy number; rop
>Addgene plasmid #232203 | pRExT2A-CT-PTy | addgene full sequence | sequence record 462125 | Addgene NGS Result
TCGCGCGTTTCGGTGATGACGGTGAAAACCTCTGACACATGCAGCTCCCGGAGACGGTCACAGCTTGTCT
GTAAGCGGATGCCGGGAGCAGACAAGCCCGTCAGGGCGCGTCAGCGGGTGTTGGCGGGTGTCGGGGCTGG
CTTAACTATGCGGCATCAGAGCAGATTGTACTGAGAGTGCACCATATGCGGTGTGAAATACCGCACAGAT
GCGTAAGGAGAAAATACCGCATCAGGCGCCATTCGCCATTCAGGCTGCGCAACTGTTGGGAAGGGCGATC
GGTGCGGGCCTCTTCGCTATTACGCCAGCTGGCGAAAGGGGGATGTGCTGCAAGGCGATTAAGTTGGGTA
ACGCCAGGGTTTTCCCAGTCACGACGTTGTAAAACGACGGCCAGTGAATTGGAGATCGGTACTTCGCGAA
TGCGTCGAGATATCGGTACCGGTTCTGGTAGTGGTTCCGGTTCCGGTTCTAAGCTTGAGGTACATACAAA
TCAGGACCCCCTCGATGGTAGTGAAGTCCATACAAATCAGGACCCGCTGGATGGCTCAGAGGTTCATACG
AACCAAGATCCTCTTGATGGATCAGGATCTGGATCAGGATCGGGTAGTGAGCTCCGCGCGGAGGGTCGTG
GTAGCCTGCTCACGTGTGGTGACGTGGAGGAGAACCCAGGTCCGGCTAGCATGACTGAATACAAGCCAAC
GGTTCGTCTTGCTACGCGAGACGATGTGCCGCGGGCCGTACGGACGCTGGCTGCTGCGTTCGCTGATTAT
CCCGCCACCCGACATACGGTTGACCCAGATCGACACATTGAGCGAGTCACAGAACTTCAAGAGTTATTCT
TAACACGGGTGGGCTTGGACATTGGTAAGGTTTGGGTTGCGGACGATGGCGCGGCTGTTGCGGTGTGGAC
GACGCCAGAGTCAGTCGAAGCGGGCGCAGTGTTTGCTGAGATCGGTCCCCGAATGGCGGAGCTTAGCGGG
TCACGCCTCGCTGCACAACAGCAGATGGAAGGTCTGTTGGCACCACATAGACCTAAGGAGCCGGCTTGGT
TCTTAGCGACAGTTGGCGTCAGTCCGGACCACCAAGGTAAGGGGCTGGGTTCAGCGGTTGTTCTTCCAGG
AGTAGAGGCTGCGGAAAGGGCAGGTGTGCCGGCGTTCCTTGAAACGTCTGCACCACGTAACCTTCCTTTT
TACGAGAGATTGGGGTTTACAGTAACAGCAGATGTTGAAGTGCCTGAAGGGCCGAGGACATGGTGCATGA
CACGTAAGCCGGGAGCCCTCGAGGAGGTACACACAAACCAGGACCCACTGGACGGCTCCGAGGTGCATAC
CAATCAAGATCCGCTGGACGGCTCTGAAGTTCACACCAATCAAGATCCCTTGGATTAAGCACAGGTCTCT
CAAATTGGGATGCATCTGCAGGGATGCCGGGACCGACGAGTGCAGAGGCGTGCAAGCGAGCTTGGCGTAA
TCATGGTCATAGCTGTTTCCTGTGTGAAATTGTTATCCGCTCACAATTCCACACAACATACGAGCCGGAA
GCATAAAGTGTAAAGCCTGGGGTGCCTAATGAGTGAGCTAACTCACATTAATTGCGTTGCGCTCACTGCC
CGCTTTCCAGTCGGGAAACCTGTCGTGCCAGCTGCATTAATGAATCGGCCAACGCGCGGGGAGAGGCGGT
TTGCGTATTGGGCGCTCTTCCGCTTCCTCGCTCACTGACTCGCTGCGCTCGGTCGTTCGGCTGCGGCGAG
CGGTATCAGCTCACTCAAAGGCGGTAATACGGTTATCCACAGAATCAGGGGATAACGCAGGAAAGAACAT
GTGAGCAAAAGGCCAGCAAAAGGCCAGGAACCGTAAAAAGGCCGCGTTGCTGGCGTTTTTCCATAGGCTC
CGCCCCCCTGACGAGCATCACAAAAATCGACGCTCAAGTCAGAGGTGGCGAAACCCGACAGGACTATAAA
GATACCAGGCGTTTCCCCCTGGAAGCTCCCTCGTGCGCTCTCCTGTTCCGACCCTGCCGCTTACCGGATA
CCTGTCCGCCTTTCTCCCTTCGGGAAGCGTGGCGCTTTCTCATAGCTCACGCTGTAGGTATCTCAGTTCG
GTGTAGGTCGTTCGCTCCAAGCTGGGCTGTGTGCACGAACCCCCCGTTCAGCCCGACCGCTGCGCCTTAT
CCGGTAACTATCGTCTTGAGTCCAACCCGGTAAGACACGACTTATCGCCACTGGCAGCAGCCACTGGTAA
CAGGATTAGCAGAGCGAGGTATGTAGGCGGTGCTACAGAGTTCTTGAAGTGGTGGCCTAACTACGGCTAC
ACTAGAAGAACAGTATTTGGTATCTGCGCTCTGCTGAAGCCAGTTACCTTCGGAAAAAGAGTTGGTAGCT
CTTGATCCGGCAAACAAACCACCGCTGGTAGCGGTGGTTTTTTTGTTTGCAAGCAGCAGATTACGCGCAG
AAAAAAAGGATCTCAAGAAGATCCTTTGATCTTTTCTACGGGGTCTGACGCTCAGTGGAACGAAAACTCA
CGTTAAGGGATTTTGGTCATGAGATTATCAAAAAGGATCTTCACCTAGATCCTTTTAAATTAAAAATGAA
GTTTTAAATCAATCTAAAGTATATATGAGTAAACTTGGTCTGACAGTTACCAATGCTTAATCAGTGAGGC
ACCTATCTCAGCGATCTGTCTATTTCGTTCATCCATAGTTGCCTGACTCCCCGTCGTGTAGATAACTACG
ATACGGGAGGGCTTACCATCTGGCCCCAGTGCTGCAATGATACCGCGAGACCCACGCTCACCGGCTCCAG
ATTTATCAGCAATAAACCAGCCAGCCGGAAGGGCCGAGCGCAGAAGTGGTCCTGCAACTTTATCCGCCTC
CATCCAGTCTATTAATTGTTGCCGGGAAGCTAGAGTAAGTAGTTCGCCAGTTAATAGTTTGCGCAACGTT
GTTGCCATTGCTACAGGCATCGTGGTGTCACGCTCGTCGTTTGGTATGGCTTCATTCAGCTCCGGTTCCC
AACGATCAAGGCGAGTTACATGATCCCCCATGTTGTGCAAAAAAGCGGTTAGCTCCTTCGGTCCTCCGAT
CGTTGTCAGAAGTAAGTTGGCCGCAGTGTTATCACTCATGGTTATGGCAGCACTGCATAATTCTCTTACT
GTCATGCCATCCGTAAGATGCTTTTCTGTGACTGGTGAGTACTCAACCAAGTCATTCTGAGAATAGTGTA
TGCGGCGACCGAGTTGCTCTTGCCCGGCGTCAATACGGGATAATACCGCGCCACATAGCAGAACTTTAAA
AGTGCTCATCATTGGAAAACGTTCTTCGGGGCGAAAACTCTCAAGGATCTTACCGCTGTTGAGATCCAGT
TCGATGTAACCCACTCGTGCACCCAACTGATCTTCAGCATCTTTTACTTTCACCAGCGTTTCTGGGTGAG
CAAAAACAGGAAGGCAAAATGCCGCAAAAAAGGGAATAAGGGCGACACGGAAATGTTGAATACTCATACT
CTTCCTTTTTCAATATTATTGAAGCATTTATCAGGGTTATTGTCTCATGAGCGGATACATATTTGAATGT
ATTTAGAAAAATAAACAAATAGGGGTTCCGCGCACATTTCCCCGAAAAGTGCCACCTGACGTCTAAGAAA
CCATTATTATCATGACATTAACCTATAAAAATAGGCGTATCACGAGGCCCTTTCGTC
